>Addgene plasmid #23789 | pDONR223-PRKAR2A | depositor partial sequence | sequence record 10859 | Author sequence
ATGAGCCACATCCAGATCCCGCCGGGGCTCACGGAGCTGCTGCAGGGCTACACGGTGGAGGTGCTGCGAC
AGCAGCCGCCTGACCTCGTCGAATTCGCAGTGGAGTACTTCACCCGCCTGCGCGAGGCCCGCGCCCCAGC
CTCAGTCCTGCCCGCCGCCACCCCACGCCAGAGCCTGGGCCACCCCCCGCCAGAACCCGGCCCGGACCGT
GTCGCCGACGCCAAAGGGGACAGCGAGTCGGAGGAGGACGAGGACTTGGAAGTTCCAGTTCCTAGCAGAT
TTAATAGACGAGTATCAGTCTGTGCTGAGACCTATAACCCTGATGAGGAAGAGGAAGATACAGATCCAAG
GGTGATTCATCCTAAAACTGATGAACAGAGATGCAGACTTCAGGAAGCTTGCAAAGATATTCTCCTTTTC
AAAAATCTTGATCAGGAACAGCTTTCTCAAGTTCTCGATGCCATGTTTGAAAGGATAGTCAAAGCTGATG
AGCATGTCATTGACCAAGGAGATGATGGAGACAACTTTTATGTCATAGAACGGGGAACTTATGACATTTT
AGTAACAAAAGATAATCAAACCCGCTCTGTTGGTCAATATGACAACCGTGGCAGTTTTGGAGAACTAGCT
CTGATGTACAACACCCCGAGAGCTGCTACCATTGTTGCTACCTCAGAAGGCTCCCTTTGGGGACTGGACC
GGGTGACTTTTAGAAGAATCATAGTGAAAAATAATGCAAAGAAGAGGAAGATGTTTGAATCATTTATTGA
GTCTGTGCCCCTCCTTAAATCACTAGAGGTGTCAGAACGAATGAAGATTGTGGATGTAATAGGAGAGAAG
ATCTATAAGGATGGAGAACGCATAATCACTCAGACTAAATCAAACAAGGATGGTGGGAACCAGGAGGTCG
AGATTGCCCGCTGCCATAAGGGGCAGTACTTTGGAGAGCTTGCCCTGGTCACCAACAAACCCAGAGCTGC
CTCAGCTTATGCAGTTGGAGATGTCAAATGCTTAGTTATGGATGTACAAGCATTCGAGAGGCTTCTGGGG
CCCTGCATGGACATCATGAAGAGGAACATCTCACACTATGAGGAACAGCTGGTGAAGATGTTTGGCTCCA
GCGTGGATCTGGGCAACCTCGGGCAGTAG
