>Addgene plasmid #23789 | pDONR223-PRKAR2A | addgene partial sequence | sequence record 29572 | 23789 with M13pUC-fwd
GGGCCCAATAATGATTTTATTTTGACTGATAGTGACCTGTTCGTTGCAACAAATTGATGAGCAATGCTTT
TTTATAATGCCAACTTTGTACAAAAAAGTTGGCATGAGCCACATCCAGATCCCGCCGGGGCTCACGGAGC
TGCTGCAGGGCTACACGGTGGAGGTGCTGCGACAGCAGCCGCCTGACCTCGTCGAATTCGCAGTGGAGTA
CTTCACCCGCCTGCGCGAGGCCCGCGCCCCAGCCTCAGTCCTGCCCGCCGCCACCCCACGCCAGAGCCTG
GGCCACCCCCCGCCAGAACCCGGCCCGGACCGTGTCGCCGACGCCAAAGGGGACAGCGAGTCGGAGGAGG
ACGAGGACTTGGAAGTTCCAGTTCCTAGCAGATTTAATAGACGAGTATCAGTCTGTGCTGAGACCTATAA
CCCTGATGAGGAAGAGGAAGATACAGATCCAAGGGTGATTCATCCTAAAACTGATGAACAGAGATGCAGA
CTTCAGGAAGCTTGCAAAGATATTCTCCTTTTCAAAAATCTTGATCAGGAACAGCTTTCTCAAGTTCTCG
ATGCCATGTTTGAAAGGATAGTCAAAGCTGATGAGCATGTCATTGACCAAGGAGATGATGGAGACAACTT
TTATGTCATAGAACGGGGAACTTATGACATTTTAGTAACAAAAGATAATCAAACCCGCTCTGTTGGTCAA
TATGACAACCGTGGCAGTTTTGGAGAACTAGCTCTGATGTACAACACCCCGAGAGCTGCTACCATTGTTG
CTAC
