[The description below was written by a language model from this plasmid's Addgene catalogue record.]
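Description:
pDONR223-PRKAR2A is a Gateway entry clone built in the pDONR223 donor vector backbone (about 5 kb without insert). It carries the human PRKAR2A open reading frame, which encodes the type II alpha regulatory subunit of cAMP-dependent protein kinase. The plasmid is maintained at high copy in standard E. coli cloning strains and is selected with spectinomycin. The insert is listed as roughly 1.15 kb and was introduced by Gateway recombination. In a clone of this type the ORF is normally flanked by attL sites, but no feature table is provided, so the record itself does not confirm the exact site arrangement or the origin of replication. M13 forward and reverse primer sites on either side of the insert are used for sequence verification.

The ORF has been cloned without a stop codon. This "open" configuration lets it be moved by LR recombination into a destination vector that supplies a C-terminal epitope tag of choice followed by a stop codon. No promoter for mammalian expression is described for this plasmid, and the depositors state that it should not be used directly for transfection. It serves as a shuttle source for the coding sequence. The depositors point to a companion set of lentiviral Gateway destination vectors (pLX301 to pLX304), available separately, for expressing the ORF in mammalian cells. The clone belongs to a kit of ORF entry clones, and the associated publication concerns resistance to RAF inhibition through reactivation of the MAP kinase pathway. This suggests use in gain-of-function expression studies, although the record does not detail this clone's specific role.
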