Addgene plasmid #23789: pDONR223-PRKAR2A
Depositing lab: William Hahn & David Root. Depositing organization: Dana-Farber Cancer Institute. Publication: COT drives resistance to RAF inhibition through MAP kinase pathway reactivation. Johannessen CM, Boehm JS, Kim SY, Thomas SR, Wardwell L, Johnson LA, Emery CM, Stransky N, Cogdill AP, Barretina J, Caponigro G, Hieronymus H, Murray RR, Salehi-Ashtiani K, Hill DE, Vidal M, Zhao JJ, Yang X, Alkan O, Kim S, Harris JL, Wilson CJ, Myer VE, Finan PM, Root DE, Roberts TM, Golub T, Flaherty KT, Dummer R, Weber BL, Sellers WR, Schlegel R, Wargo JA, Hahn WC, Garraway LA. Nature. 2010 Dec 16;468(7326):968-72. doi: 10.1038/nature09627 PubMed 21107320.
Backbone
  Vector backbone: pDONR223
  Backbone manufacturer: Invitrogen
  Backbone size w/o insert (bp): 5005
  Vector type: Gateway Donor vector
Growth in bacteria
  Bacterial resistance: Spectinomycin, 50 μg/mL
  Growth temperature: 37°C
  Growth strain: DH5alpha
  Copy number: High Copy
Gene/Insert
  Gene/Insert name: PRKAR2A (alt name: protein kinase, cAMP-dependent, regulatory, type II, alpha)
  Species: H. sapiens (human)
  Insert size (bp): 1149
  Entrez Gene: PRKAR2A (a.k.a. PKR2, PRKAR2)
  Cloning method: Gateway Cloning
  Sequencing primers: 5′ M13pUC-fwd; 3′ M13rev
Terms and licenses: Academic/Nonprofit Terms; Industry Terms: Not Available to Industry
Depositor comments: The ORF has no Stop codon. This design enables easy recombination into a destination vector to add an epitope tag of choice and Stop codon to the ORF. Do NOT use this plasmid directly for transfections. A set of 4 custom lentiviral vectors is available ( pLX301 (http://www.addgene.org/25895/) , pLX302 (http://www.addgene.org/25896/) , pLX303 (http://www.addgene.org/25897/) , pLX304 (http://www.addgene.org/25890/) ) to be used to express these ORFs in mammalian cells. These plasmids are not included in the kit and must be ordered separately.
How to cite: pDONR223-PRKAR2A was a gift from William Hahn & David Root (Addgene plasmid # 23789 ; http://n2t.net/addgene:23789 ; RRID:Addgene_23789)
